>Addgene plasmid #80556 | Rab35b cds in pGem-T Easy | addgene full sequence | sequence record 176568 | Addgene NGS Result
GCGCTCTTCCGCTTCCTCGCTCACTGACTCGCTGCGCTCGGTCGTTCGGCTGCGGCGAGCGGTATCAGCT
CACTCAAAGGCGGTAATACGGTTATCCACAGAATCAGGGGATAACGCAGGAAAGAACATGTGAGCAAAAG
GCCAGCAAAAGGCCAGGAACCGTAAAAAGGCCGCGTTGCTGGCGTTTTTCCATAGGCTCCGCCCCCCTGA
CGAGCATCACAAAAATCGACGCTCAAGTCAGAGGTGGCGAAACCCGACAGGACTATAAAGATACCAGGCG
TTTCCCCCTGGAAGCTCCCTCGTGCGCTCTCCTGTTCCGACCCTGCCGCTTACCGGATACCTGTCCGCCT
TTCTCCCTTCGGGAAGCGTGGCGCTTTCTCATAGCTCACGCTGTAGGTATCTCAGTTCGGTGTAGGTCGT
TCGCTCCAAGCTGGGCTGTGTGCACGAACCCCCCGTTCAGCCCGACCGCTGCGCCTTATCCGGTAACTAT
CGTCTTGAGTCCAACCCGGTAAGACACGACTTATCGCCACTGGCAGCAGCCACTGGTAACAGGATTAGCA
GAGCGAGGTATGTAGGCGGTGCTACAGAGTTCTTGAAGTGGTGGCCTAACTACGGCTACACTAGAAGAAC
AGTATTTGGTATCTGCGCTCTGCTGAAGCCAGTTACCTTCGGAAAAAGAGTTGGTAGCTCTTGATCCGGC
AAACAAACCACCGCTGGTAGCGGTGGTTTTTTTGTTTGCAAGCAGCAGATTACGCGCAGAAAAAAAGGAT
CTCAAGAAGATCCTTTGATCTTTTCTACGGGGTCTGACGCTCAGTGGAACGAAAACTCACGTTAAGGGAT
TTTGGTCATGAGATTATCAAAAAGGATCTTCACCTAGATCCTTTTAAATTAAAAATGAAGTTTTAAATCA
ATCTAAAGTATATATGAGTAAACTTGGTCTGACAGTTACCAATGCTTAATCAGTGAGGCACCTATCTCAG
CGATCTGTCTATTTCGTTCATCCATAGTTGCCTGACTCCCCGTCGTGTAGATAACTACGATACGGGAGGG
CTTACCATCTGGCCCCAGTGCTGCAATGATACCGCGAGACCCACGCTCACCGGCTCCAGATTTATCAGCA
ATAAACCAGCCAGCCGGAAGGGCCGAGCGCAGAAGTGGTCCTGCAACTTTATCCGCCTCCATCCAGTCTA
TTAATTGTTGCCGGGAAGCTAGAGTAAGTAGTTCGCCAGTTAATAGTTTGCGCAACGTTGTTGCCATTGC
TACAGGCATCGTGGTGTCACGCTCGTCGTTTGGTATGGCTTCATTCAGCTCCGGTTCCCAACGATCAAGG
CGAGTTACATGATCCCCCATGTTGTGCAAAAAAGCGGTTAGCTCCTTCGGTCCTCCGATCGTTGTCAGAA
GTAAGTTGGCCGCAGTGTTATCACTCATGGTTATGGCAGCACTGCATAATTCTCTTACTGTCATGCCATC
CGTAAGATGCTTTTCTGTGACTGGTGAGTACTCAACCAAGTCATTCTGAGAATAGTGTATGCGGCGACCG
AGTTGCTCTTGCCCGGCGTCAATACGGGATAATACCGCGCCACATAGCAGAACTTTAAAAGTGCTCATCA
TTGGAAAACGTTCTTCGGGGCGAAAACTCTCAAGGATCTTACCGCTGTTGAGATCCAGTTCGATGTAACC
CACTCGTGCACCCAACTGATCTTCAGCATCTTTTACTTTCACCAGCGTTTCTGGGTGAGCAAAAACAGGA
AGGCAAAATGCCGCAAAAAAGGGAATAAGGGCGACACGGAAATGTTGAATACTCATACTCTTCCTTTTTC
AATATTATTGAAGCATTTATCAGGGTTATTGTCTCATGAGCGGATACATATTTGAATGTATTTAGAAAAA
TAAACAAATAGGGGTTCCGCGCACATTTCCCCGAAAAGTGCCACCTGATGCGGTGTGAAATACCGCACAG
ATGCGTAAGGAGAAAATACCGCATCAGGAAATTGTAAGCGTTAATATTTTGTTAAAATTCGCGTTAAATT
TTTGTTAAATCAGCTCATTTTTTAACCAATAGGCCGAAATCGGCAAAATCCCTTATAAATCAAAAGAATA
GACCGAGATAGGGT
[37 nt withheld, positions 2115-2151]
AAAGAACGTGGACTCCAACGTCAAAGG
[49 nt withheld, positions 2179-2227]
T
[91 nt withheld, positions 2229-2319]
G
[124 nt withheld, positions 2321-2444]
CCATTCGCCATTCAGGCTGCGCAACTGTTGGGAAGGGCGATCGGTGCGGGCCTCTTCGCTATTACGCCAG
CTGGCGAAAGGGGGATGTGCTGCAAGGCGATTAAGTTGGGTAACGCCAGGGTTTTCCCAGTCACGACGTT
GTAAAACGACGGCCAGTGAATTGTAATACGACTCACTATAGGGCGAATTGGGCCCGACGTCGCATGCTCC
CGGCCGCCATGGCGGCCGCGGGAATTCGATTGTTTGAGCCACTCGACACCGGCATGGCCCGCGACTACGA
TCACCTCTTCAAGCTGCTGATCATCGGTGACAGCGGTGTTGGAAAGAGCAGTCTTCTCCTGCGTTTCGCC
GACAACACATTTTCAGGCAGTTACATCACCACCATAGGAGTCGACTTCAAGATCCGCACTGTGGAGCTTA
ATGGAGAGAAGGTGAAACTGCAGATATGGGACACAGCCGGACAAGAGCGATTCCGAACGATTACATCTAC
ATATTACAGAGGAACCCATGGTGTGATAGTAGTGTATGACGTTACCAGCGCCGAGTCCTTTGTCAATGTT
AAACGATGGCTACATGAAATAAACCAGAACTGTGATGACGTCTGTCGAATATTAGTGGGCAATAAAAATG
ATGATCCAAACTCTAAGGTGGTGGAGACGAATGATGCACAGAAGTTTGCAGAACAGATGGGCATCAGTCT
GTTCGAGACAAGTGCGAAAGAAAATGTCAATGTGGAGGAGATGTTTAACTGCATCACAGAGTTGGTTCTC
CGGGCAAAGAAAGAGTCTGTGGCCAAACAGCAGCAGCAGCAGCAGAACGATGTGATTAAACTCAAGCAGA
ACAGCAAACGGAAGAAGAAGTGCTGCTAGTGGACGAACAAATCACTAGTGAATTCGCGGCCGCCTGCAGG
TCGACCATATGGGAGAGCTCCCAACGCGTTGGATGCATAGCTTGAGTATTCTATAGTGTCACCTAAATAG
CTTGGCGTAATCATGGTCATAGCTGTTTCCTGTGTGAAATTGTTATCCGCTCACAATTCCACACAACATA
CGAGCCGGAAGCATAAAGTGTAAAGCCTGGGGTGCCTAATGAGTGAGCTAACTCACATTAATTGCGTTGC
GCTCACTGCCCGCTTTCCAGTCGGGAAACCTGTCGTGCCAGCTGCATTAATGAATCGGCCAACGCGCGGG
GAGAGGCGGTTTGCGTATTGG
Features (pLannotate 1.2.2; 14 found; start..end, strand, type, name):
    187..775     -  rep_origin     ori: high-copy-number ColE1/pMB1/pBR322/pUC origin of replication
    946..1806    -  CDS            AmpR: β-lactamase; bla; confers resistance to ampicillin, carbenicillin, and related antibiotics
   1807..1911    -  promoter       AmpR promoter: bla
   1938..1988    +  misc_feature   bom (fragment): basis of mobility region from pBR322
   2016..2444    -  rep_origin     f1 ori (sequence partly withheld): f1 bacteriophage origin of replication; arrow indicates direction of (+) strand synthesis
   2448..2605    -  CDS            lacZα (fragment): LacZα fragment of β-galactosidase; lacZ fragment
   2608..2626    +  promoter       T7 promoter: promoter for bacteriophage T7 RNA polymerase
   2708..3310    +  CDS            RAB35: RAB35_HUMAN - Also known as RAB1C, RAY. Experimental evidence at protein level: Swiss-Prot protein existence level 1. The small GTPases Rab are key regulators of intracellular membrane trafficking, from the formation of transport vesicles to their fusion with membranes. Rabs cycle between an inactive GDP-bound form and an active GTP-bound form that is able to recruit to membranes different sets of downstream effectors directly responsible for vesicle formation, movement, tethering and fusion. That Rab is involved in the process of endocytosis and is an essential rate-limiting regulator of the
   3321..3392    -  CDS            VESPI_VESMG (fragment): Experimental evidence at protein level: Swiss-Prot protein existence level 1. Shows contractile activity on isolated ileum smooth muscle. From Vespa magnifica (Hornet).
   3404..3422    -  promoter       SP6 promoter: promoter for bacteriophage SP6 RNA polymerase
   3464..3480    -  protein_bind   lac operator: The lac repressor binds to the lac operator to inhibit transcription in E. coli. This inhibition can be relieved by adding lactose or isopropyl-β-D-thiogalactopyranoside (IPTG). lac repressor encoded by lacI
   3488..3518    -  promoter       lac promoter: promoter for the E. coli lac operon
   3533..3554    -  protein_bind   CAP binding site: CAP binding activates transcription in the presence of cAMP. E. coli catabolite activator protein
   3567..4       -  CDS            lacI (fragment) (across the origin): lac repressor; lacI; The lac repressor binds to the lac operator to inhibit transcription in E. coli. This inhibition can be relieved by adding lactose or isopropyl-β-D-thiogalactopyranoside (IPTG).
