[The description below was written by a language model from this plasmid's Addgene catalogue record and pLannotate feature annotations shown in this document.]
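Description:
Rab35b cds in pGem-T Easy is a bacterial cloning plasmid carrying the coding sequence of zebrafish (Danio rerio) rab35b in the Promega pGEM-T Easy backbone, a vector designed for TA cloning of PCR products. The sequenced record is 3,655 nt. It is propagated in E. coli from a high-copy ColE1/pUC-type origin and selected with ampicillin through the β-lactamase gene and its native promoter. An f1 phage origin is also present, which allows production of single-stranded DNA. The cloning site sits within the lacZα region, downstream of the lac promoter, operator and CAP binding site. Insertion there interrupts lacZα, which is consistent with only a fragment being annotated and is the basis of blue/white screening in this backbone.

The roughly 600 bp insert was annotated by homology to human RAB35, a small GTPase that regulates membrane trafficking and endocytic recycling, but the catalogue identifies it as the zebrafish rab35b gene. Quality-control sequencing found a V85I difference relative to the reference entry. The insert is flanked by opposing bacteriophage promoters: T7 lies upstream in the same orientation as the coding sequence, so it should give sense transcripts, while SP6 reads from the other side and should give antisense RNA. This arrangement suits in vitro synthesis of riboprobes, matching the stated use for in situ hybridisation. There is no eukaryotic promoter or tag, so the clone mainly serves as a probe template or as a source of the coding sequence for subcloning. It belongs to a library of full-length zebrafish rab clones. A short annotated match to a hornet peptide next to the insert is most likely a spurious hit in polylinker sequence.
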