Addgene plasmid #80556: Rab35b cds in pGem-T Easy
Purpose: Can be used for in situ hybridisation or other purposes
Depositing lab: Rob Parton. Depositing organization: University of Queensland, Institute for Molecular Bioscience. Publication: A plasmid library of full-length zebrafish rab proteins for in vivo cell biology. Hall TE, Martel N, Lo HP, Xiong Z, Parton RG. Cell Logist. 2017 Mar 1;7(1):e1301151. doi: 10.1080/21592799.2017.1301151. eCollection 2017. PubMed 28396820.
Backbone
  Vector backbone: pGemT easy
  Backbone manufacturer: Promega
Growth in bacteria
  Bacterial resistance: Ampicillin, 100 μg/mL
  Growth temperature: 37°C
  Growth strain: DH5alpha
  Copy number: High Copy
Gene/Insert
  Gene/Insert name: rab35b
  Species: D. rerio (zebrafish)
  GenBank ID: CU499324
  Entrez Gene: rab35b (a.k.a. dZ146N9.2, rab35, sb:eu777, si:busm1-146n9.2, zgc:100812)
Terms and licenses: Academic/Nonprofit Terms; Industry Terms: Not Available to Industry
Depositor comments: *Note: Compared to the Entrez Genbank entry for Rab35b, Addgene's quality control sequencing finds a V85I SNP.
How to cite: Rab35b cds in pGem-T Easy was a gift from Rob Parton (Addgene plasmid # 80556 ; http://n2t.net/addgene:80556 ; RRID:Addgene_80556)
